>Addgene plasmid #54733 | mCitrine-Lifeact-7 | depositor partial sequence | sequence record 85130 | insert sequence
TCAACGGGACTTTCCAAAATGTCGTAACAACTCCGCCCCCATTGACGCAAATGGGCGGTAGGCGTGTACG
GTGGGAGGTCTATATAAGCAGAGCTGGTTTAGTGAACCGTCAGATCCGCTAGCGCCACCATGGGCGTGGC
CGACTTGATCAAGAAGTTCGAGTCCATCTCCAAGGAGGAGGGGGATCCACCGGTCGCCACCATGGTGAGC
AAGGGCGAGGAGCTGTTCACCGGGGTGGTGCCCATCCTGGTCGAGCTGGACGGCGACGTAAACGGCCACA
AGTTCAGCGTGTCCGGCGAGGGCGAGGGCGATGCCACCTACGGCAAGCTGACCCTGAAGTTCATCTGCAC
CACCGGCAAGCTGCCCGTGCCCTGGCCCACCCTCGTGACCACCTTCGGCTACGGCCTGATGTGCTTCGCC
CGCTACCCCGACCACATGAAGCAGCACGACTTCTTCAAGTCCGCCATGCCCGAAGGCTACGTCCAGGAGC
GCACCATCTTCTTCAAGGACGACGGCAACTACAAGACCCGCGCCGAGGTGAAGTTCGAGGGCGACACCCT
GGTGAACCGCATCGAGCTGAAGGGCATCGACTTCAAGGAGGACGGCAACATCCTGGGGCACAAGCTGGAG
TACAACTACAACAGCCACAACGTCTATATCATGGCCGACAAGCAGAAGAACGGCATCAAGGTGAACTTCA
AGATCCGCCACAACATCGAGGACGGCAGCGTGCAGCTCGCCGACCACTACCAGCAGAACACCCCCATCGG
CGACGGCCCCGTGCTGCTGCCCGACAACCACTACCTGAGCTACCAGTCCAAGCTGAGCAAAGACCCCAAC
GAGAAGCGCGATCACATGGTCCTGCTGGAGTTCGTGACCGCCGCCGGGATCACTCTCGGCATGGACGAGC
TGTACAAGTAAGCGGCCGCGACTCTAGATCATAATCAGCCATACCACATTTGTAGAGGTTTTACTTGCTT
TAAAAAAACCTCCCACACCTCCCCCTGAACCTGAAACATAAAATGAATGCAATTGTTGTTGTTAACTTGT
TTATTGCAGCTTATA
