>Addgene plasmid #54733 | mCitrine-Lifeact-7 | addgene partial sequence | sequence record 90519 | CMV-F 5'-CGCAAATGGGCGGTAGGCGTG-3'
GTGAACCGTCAGATCCGCTAGCGCCACCATGGGCGTGGCCGACTTGATCAAGAAGTTCGAGTCCATCTCC
AAGGAGGAGGGGGATCCACCGGTCGCCACCATGGTGAGCAAGGGCGAGGAGCTGTTCACCGGGGTGGTGC
CCATCCTGGTCGAGCTGGACGGCGACGTAAACGGCCACAAGTTCAGCGTGTCCGGCGAGGGCGAGGGCGA
TGCCACCTACGGCAAGCTGACCCTGAAGTTCATCTGCACCACCGGCAAGCTGCCCGTGCCCTGGCCCACC
CTCGTGACCACCTTCGGCTACGGCCTGATGTGCTTCGCCCGCTACCCCGACCACATGAAGCAGCACGACT
TCTTCAAGTCCGCCATGCCCGAAGGCTACGTCCAGGAGCGCACCATCTTCTTCAAGGACGACGGCAACTA
CAAGACCCGCGCCGAGGTGAAGTTCGAGGGCGACACCCTGGTGAACCGCATCGAGCTGAAGGGCATCGAC
TTCAAGGAGGACGGCAACATCCTGGGGCACAAGCTGGAGTACAACTACAACAGCCACAACGTCTATATCA
TGGCCGACAAGCAGAAGAACGGCATCAAGGTGAACTTCAAGATCCGCCACAACATCGAGGACGGCAGCGT
GCAGCTCGCCGACCACTACCAGCAGAACACCCCCATCGGCGACGGCCCCGTGCTGCTGCCCGACAACCAC
TACCTGAGCTACCAGTCCAAGCTGAGCAAAGACCCCAACGAGAAGCGCGATCACATGGTCCTGCTGGAGT
TCGTGACCGCCGCCGGGATCACTCTCGGCATGGACGAGCTGTACAAGTAAGCGGCCGCGACTCTAGATCA
TAATCAGCCATACCACATTTGTAGAGGTT
