[The description below was written by a language model from this plasmid's Addgene catalogue record.]
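Description:
mCitrine-Lifeact-7 is a mammalian expression plasmid of about 4.8 kb that encodes a fusion of the actin-binding peptide Lifeact with the yellow fluorescent protein mCitrine. It is propagated in E. coli as a high-copy plasmid under kanamycin selection, and it carries a neomycin resistance marker so that transfected mammalian cells can be selected with G418 to obtain stable lines. The record does not state which promoter drives the fusion, the origins of replication, or the polyadenylation signals, and no feature table is provided to confirm them.

The payload is listed as Lifeact-mCitrine, with the fluorescent protein recorded as a C-terminal tag on the backbone, which implies that Lifeact sits at the N-terminus and mCitrine follows it. The "7" in the name probably refers to the length of the linker between the two parts, but the record does not explain it. Lifeact is a short peptide that binds filamentous actin, generally with little disturbance of actin dynamics, so fusing it to a fluorescent protein labels F-actin structures such as stress fibres, lamellipodia and cortical actin in living cells. mCitrine is a monomeric yellow variant of GFP, and the record gives its excitation maximum as 516 nm and emission maximum as 529 nm.

The stated purpose is actin localization. The construct is typically used as a live-cell imaging marker for the actin cytoskeleton after transient or stable transfection, on its own or alongside spectrally distinct fluorescent fusions in multicolour experiments.
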