Addgene plasmid #54733: mCitrine-Lifeact-7
Purpose: Localization: Actin, Excitation: 516, Emission: 529
Depositing lab: Michael Davidson. Depositing organization: Florida State University, Tallahassee.
Backbone
  Vector backbone: mCitrine-Lifeact
  Backbone size w/o insert (bp): 4800
  Vector type: Mammalian Expression
  Selectable markers: Neomycin (select with G418)
  Backbone size (bp): 4800
  Tag / fusion protein: mCitrine-Lifeact (C terminal on backbone)
Growth in bacteria
  Bacterial resistance: Kanamycin, 50 μg/mL
  Growth temperature: 37°C
  Growth strain: DH5alpha
  Copy number: High Copy
Gene/Insert
  Gene/Insert name: Lifeact-mCitrine
  Tag / fusion protein: mCitrine-Lifeact (C terminal on backbone)
Terms and licenses: Academic/Nonprofit Terms; Industry Terms
Depositor comments: . Excitation = 516; Emission = 529
How to cite: mCitrine-Lifeact-7 was a gift from Michael Davidson (Addgene plasmid # 54733 ; http://n2t.net/addgene:54733 ; RRID:Addgene_54733)
